>Addgene plasmid #123235 | pDEST-CMV mCherry-GFP-LC3B G120A | addgene full sequence | sequence record 378779 | Addgene NGS Result
TCGACGGATCGGGAGATCTCCCGATCCCCTATGGTGCACTCTCAGTACAATCTGCTCTGATGCCGCATAG
TTAAGCCAGTATCTGCTCCCTGCTTGTGTGTTGGAGGTCGCTGAGTAGTGCGCGAGCAAAATTTAAGCTA
CAACAAGGCAAGGCTTGACCGACAATTGCATGAAGAATCTGCTTAGGGTTAGGCGTTTTGCGCTGCTTCG
CGATGTACGGGCCAGATATACGCGTTGACATTGATTATTGACTAGTTATTAATAGTAATCAATTACGGGG
TCATTAGTTCATAGCCCATATATGGAGTTCCGCGTTACATAACTTACGGTAAATGGCCCGCCTGGCTGAC
CGCCCAACGACCCCCGCCCATTGACGTCAATAATGACGTATGTTCCCATAGTAACGCCAATAGGGACTTT
CCATTGACGTCAATGGGTGGAGTATTTACGGTAAACTGCCCACTTGGCAGTACATCAAGTGTATCATATG
CCAAGTACGCCCCCTATTGACGTCAATGACGGTAAATGGCCCGCCTGGCATTATGCCCAGTACATGACCT
TATGGGACTTTCCTACTTGGCAGTACATCTACGTATTAGTCATCGCTATTACCATGGTGATGCGGTTTTG
GCAGTACATCAATGGGCGTGGATAGCGGTTTGACTCACGGGGATTTCCAAGTCTCCACCCCATTGACGTC
AATGGGAGTTTGTTTTGGCACCAAAATCAACGGGACTTTCCAAAATGTCGTAACAACTCCGCCCCATTGA
CGCAAATGGGCGGTAGGCGTGTACGGTGGGAGGTCTATATAAGCAGAGCTCGTTTAGTGAACCGTCACAA
TTGATCTGGTACCGCCACCATGGTGAGCAAGGGCGAGGAGGATAACATGGCCATCATCAAGGAGTTCATG
CGCTTCAAGGTGCACATGGAGGGCTCCGTGAACGGCCACGAGTTCGAGATCGAGGGCGAGGGCGAGGGCC
GCCCCTACGAGGGCACCCAGACCGCCAAGCTGAAGGTGACCAAGGGTGGCCCCCTGCCCTTCGCCTGGGA
CATCCTGTCCCCTCAGTTCATGTACGGCTCCAAGGCCTACGTGAAGCACCCCGCCGACATCCCCGACTAC
TTGAAGCTGTCCTTCCCCGAGGGCTTCAAGTGGGAGCGCGTGATGAACTTCGAGGACGGCGGCGTGGTGA
CCGTGACCCAGGACTCCTCCCTGCAGGACGGCGAGTTCATCTACAAGGTGAAGCTGCGCGGCACCAACTT
CCCCTCCGACGGCCCCGTAATGCAGAAGAAGACCATGGGCTGGGAGGCCTCCTCCGAGCGGATGTACCCC
GAGGACGGCGCCCTGAAGGGCGAGATCAAGCAGAGGCTGAAGCTGAAGGACGGCGGCCACTACGACGCTG
AGGTCAAGACCACCTACAAGGCCAAGAAGCCCGTGCAGCTGCCCGGCGCCTACAACGTCAACATCAAGTT
GGACATCACCTCCCACAACGAGGACTACACCATCGTGGAACAGTACGAACGCGCCGAGGGCCGCCACTCC
ACCGGCGGCATGGACGAGCTGTACAAGTCCGGACTCAGATCCGCTGGCCCAGGAACAAGTTTGTACAAAA
AAGCAGGCTTTCCGGTCGCCACCATGGTGAGCAAGGGCGAGGAGCTGTTCACCGGGGTGGTGCCCATCCT
GGTCGAGCTGGACGGCGACGTAAACGGCCACAAGTTCAGCGTGTCCGGCGAGGGCGAGGGCGATGCCACC
TACGGCAAGCTGACCCTGAAGTTCATCTGCACCACCGGCAAGCTGCCCGTGCCCTGGCCCACCCTCGTGA
CCACCCTGACCTACGGCGTGCAGTGCTTCAGCCGCTACCCCGACCACATGAAGCAGCACGACTTCTTCAA
GTCCGCCATGCCCGAAGGCTACGTCCAGGAGCGCACCATCTTCTTCAAGGACGACGGCAACTACAAGACC
CGCGCCGAGGTGAAGTTCGAGGGCGACACCCTGGTGAACCGCATCGAGCTGAAGGGCATCGACTTCAAGG
AGGACGGCAACATCCTGGGGCACAAGCTGGAGTACAACTACAACAGCCACAACGTCTATATCATGGCCGA
CAAGCAGAAGAACGGCATCAAGGTGAACTTCAAGATCCGCCACAACATCGAGGACGGCAGCGTGCAGCTC
GCCGACCACTACCAGCAGAACACCCCCATCGGCGACGGCCCCGTGCTGCTGCCCGACAACCACTACCTGA
GCACCCAGTCCGCCCTGAGCAAAGACCCCAACGAGAAGCGCGATCACATGGTCCTGCTGGAGTTCGTGAC
CGCCGCCGGGATCACTCACGGCATGGACGAGCTCTACAAAAGCGGTTCCGGACCGGATCAAACAAGTTTG
TACAAAAAAGCAGGCTTAATGCCGTCGGAGAAGACCTTCAAGCAGCGGCGCACCTTCGAACAAAGAGTAG
AAGATGTCCGACTTATTCGAGAGCAGCATCCAACCAAAATCCCGGTGATAATAGAACGATACAAGGGTGA
GAAGCAGCTTCCTGTTCTGGATAAAACAAAGTTCCTTGTACCTGACCATGTCAACATGAGTGAGCTCATC
AAGATAATTAGAAGGCGCTTACAGCTCAATGCTAATCAGGCCTTCTTCCTGTTGGTGAACGGACACAGCA
TGGTCAGCGTCTCCACACCAATCTCAGAGGTGTATGAGAGTGAGAAAGATGAAGATGGATTCCTGTACAT
GGTCTATGCCTCCCAGGAGACGTTCGCGATGAAATTGTCAGTGTAATACCCAGCTTTCTTGTACAAAGTG
GTGATAATTAATTAAGATAAACCCGCTGATCAGCCTCGACTGTGCCTTCTAGTTGCCAGCCATCTGTTGT
TTGCCCCTCCCCCGTGCCTTCCTTGACCCTGGAAGGTGCCACTCCCACTGTCCTTTCCTAATAAAATGAG
GAAATTGCATCGCATTGTCTGAGTAGGTGTCATTCTATTCTGGGGGGTGGGGTGGGGCAGGACAGCAAGG
GGGAGGATTGGGAAGACAATAGCAGGCATGCTGGGGATGCGGTGGGCTCTATGGCTTCTGAGGCGGAAAG
AACCAGCTGGGGCTCTAGGGGGTATCCCC
[124 nt withheld, positions 3110-3233]
C
[91 nt withheld, positions 3235-3325]
A
[49 nt withheld, positions 3327-3375]
CCTTTGACGTTGGAGTCCACGTTCTTT
[37 nt withheld, positions 3403-3439]
ACCCTATCTCGGTCTATTCTTTTGATTTATAAGGGATTTTGCCGATTTCGGCCTATTGGTTAAAAAATGA
GCTGATTTAACAAAAATTTAACGCGAATTAATTCTGTGGAATGTGTGTCAGTTAGGGTGTGGAAAGTCCC
CAGGCTCCCCAGCAGGCAGAAGTATGCAAAGCATGCATCTCAATTAGTCAGCAACCAGGTGTGGAAAGTC
CCCAGGCTCCCCAGCAGGCAGAAGTATGCAAAGCATGCATCTCAATTAGTCAGCAACCATAGTCCCGCCC
CTAACTCCGCCCATCCCGCCCCTAACTCCGCCCAGTTCCGCCCATTCTCCGCCCCATGGCTGACTAATTT
TTTTTATTTATGCAGAGGCCGAGGCCGCCTCTGCCTCTGAGCTATTCCAGAAGTAGTGAGGAGGCTTTTT
TGGAGGCCTAGGCTTTTGCAAAAAGCTCCCGGGAGCTTGTATATCCATTTTCGGATCTGATCAAGAGACA
GGATGAGGATCGTTTCGCATGATTGAACAAGATGGATTGCACGCAGGTTCTCCGGCCGCTTGGGTGGAGA
GGCTATTCGGCTATGACTGGGCACAACAGACAATCGGCTGCTCTGATGCCGCCGTGTTCCGGCTGTCAGC
GCAGGGGCGCCCGGTTCTTTTTGTCAAGACCGACCTGTCCGGTGCCCTGAATGAACTGCAGGACGAGGCA
GCGCGGCTATCGTGGCTGGCCACGACGGGCGTTCCTTGCGCAGCTGTGCTCGACGTTGTCACTGAAGCGG
GAAGGGACTGGCTGCTATTGGGCGAAGTGCCGGGGCAGGATCTCCTGTCATCTCACCTTGCTCCTGCCGA
GAAAGTATCCATCATGGCTGATGCAATGCGGCGGCTGCATACGCTTGATCCGGCTACCTGCCCATTCGAC
CACCAAGCGAAACATCGCATCGAGCGAGCACGTACTCGGATGGAAGCCGGTCTTGTCGATCAGGATGATC
TGGACGAAGAGCATCAGGGGCTCGCGCCAGCCGAACTGTTCGCCAGGCTCAAGGCGCGCATGCCCGACGG
CGAGGATCTCGTCGTGACCCATGGCGATGCCTGCTTGCCGAATATCATGGTGGAAAATGGCCGCTTTTCT
GGATTCATCGACTGTGGCCGGCTGGGTGTGGCGGACCGCTATCAGGACATAGCGTTGGCTACCCGTGATA
TTGCTGAAGAGCTTGGCGGCGAATGGGCTGACCGCTTCCTCGTGCTTTACGGTATCGCCGCTCCCGATTC
GCAGCGCATCGCCTTCTATCGCCTTCTTGACGAGTTCTTCTGAGCGGGACTCTGGGGTTCGAAATGACCG
ACCAAGCGACGCCCAACCTGCCATCACGAGATTTCGATTCCACCGCCGCCTTCTATGAAAGGTTGGGCTT
CGGAATCGTTTTCCGGGACGCCGGCTGGATGATCCTCCAGCGCGGGGATCTCATGCTGGAGTTCTTCGCC
CACCCCAACTTGTTTATTGCAGCTTATAATGGTTACAAATAAAGCAATAGCATCACAAATTTCACAAATA
AAGCATTTTTTTCACTGCATTCTAGTTGTGGTTTGTCCAAACTCATCAATGTATCTTATCATGTCTGTAT
ACCGTCGACCTCTAGCTAGAGCTTGGCGTAATCATGGTCATAGCTGTTTCCTGTGTGAAATTGTTATCCG
CTCACAATTCCACACAACATACGAGCCGGAAGCATAAAGTGTAAAGCCTGGGGTGCCTAATGAGTGAGCT
AACTCACATTAATTGCGTTGCGCTCACTGCCCGCTTTCCAGTCGGGAAACCTGTCGTGCCAGCTGCATTA
ATGAATCGGCCAACGCGCGGGGAGAGGCGGTTTGCGTATTGGGCGCTCTTCCGCTTCCTCGCTCACTGAC
TCGCTGCGCTCGGTCGTTCGGCTGCGGCGAGCGGTATCAGCTCACTCAAAGGCGGTAATACGGTTATCCA
CAGAATCAGGGGATAACGCAGGAAAGAACATGTGAGCAAAAGGCCAGCAAAAGGCCAGGAACCGTAAAAA
GGCCGCGTTGCTGGCGTTTTTCCATAGGCTCCGCCCCCCTGACGAGCATCACAAAAATCGACGCTCAAGT
CAGAGGTGGCGAAACCCGACAGGACTATAAAGATACCAGGCGTTTCCCCCTGGAAGCTCCCTCGTGCGCT
CTCCTGTTCCGACCCTGCCGCTTACCGGATACCTGTCCGCCTTTCTCCCTTCGGGAAGCGTGGCGCTTTC
TCATAGCTCACGCTGTAGGTATCTCAGTTCGGTGTAGGTCGTTCGCTCCAAGCTGGGCTGTGTGCACGAA
CCCCCCGTTCAGCCCGACCGCTGCGCCTTATCCGGTAACTATCGTCTTGAGTCCAACCCGGTAAGACACG
ACTTATCGCCACTGGCAGCAGCCACTGGTAACAGGATTAGCAGAGCGAGGTATGTAGGCGGTGCTACAGA
GTTCTTGAAGTGGTGGCCTAACTACGGCTACACTAGAAGAACAGTATTTGGTATCTGCGCTCTGCTGAAG
CCAGTTACCTTCGGAAAAAGAGTTGGTAGCTCTTGATCCGGCAAACAAACCACCGCTGGTAGCGGTGGTT
TTTTTGTTTGCAAGCAGCAGATTACGCGCAGAAAAAAAGGATCTCAAGAAGATCCTTTGATCTTTTCTAC
GGGGTCTGACGCTCAGTGGAACGAAAACTCACGTTAAGGGATTTTGGTCATGAGATTATCAAAAAGGATC
TTCACCTAGATCCTTTTAAATTAAAAATGAAGTTTTAAATCAATCTAAAGTATATATGAGTAAACTTGGT
CTGACAGTTACCAATGCTTAATCAGTGAGGCACCTATCTCAGCGATCTGTCTATTTCGTTCATCCATAGT
TGCCTGACTCCCCGTCGTGTAGATAACTACGATACGGGAGGGCTTACCATCTGGCCCCAGTGCTGCAATG
ATACCGCGAGACCCACGCTCACCGGCTCCAGATTTATCAGCAATAAACCAGCCAGCCGGAAGGGCCGAGC
GCAGAAGTGGTCCTGCAACTTTATCCGCCTCCATCCAGTCTATTAATTGTTGCCGGGAAGCTAGAGTAAG
TAGTTCGCCAGTTAATAGTTTGCGCAACGTTGTTGCCATTGCTACAGGCATCGTGGTGTCACGCTCGTCG
TTTGGTATGGCTTCATTCAGCTCCGGTTCCCAACGATCAAGGCGAGTTACATGATCCCCCATGTTGTGCA
AAAAAGCGGTTAGCTCCTTCGGTCCTCCGATCGTTGTCAGAAGTAAGTTGGCCGCAGTGTTATCACTCAT
GGTTATGGCAGCACTGCATAATTCTCTTACTGTCATGCCATCCGTAAGATGCTTTTCTGTGACTGGTGAG
TACTCAACCAAGTCATTCTGAGAATAGTGTATGCGGCGACCGAGTTGCTCTTGCCCGGCGTCAATACGGG
ATAATACCGCGCCACATAGCAGAACTTTAAAAGTGCTCATCATTGGAAAACGTTCTTCGGGGCGAAAACT
CTCAAGGATCTTACCGCTGTTGAGATCCAGTTCGATGTAACCCACTCGTGCACCCAACTGATCTTCAGCA
TCTTTTACTTTCACCAGCGTTTCTGGGTGAGCAAAAACAGGAAGGCAAAATGCCGCAAAAAAGGGAATAA
GGGCGACACGGAAATGTTGAATACTCATACTCTTCCTTTTTCAATATTATTGAAGCATTTATCAGGGTTA
TTGTCTCATGAGCGGATACATATTTGAATGTATTTAGAAAAATAAACAAATAGGGGTTCCGCGCACATTT
CCCCGAAAAGTGCCACCTGACG
Features (pLannotate 1.2.2; 23 found; start..end, strand, type, name):
     30..82      -  misc_feature   bom (fragment): basis of mobility region from pBR322
    237..616     +  enhancer       CMV enhancer: human cytomegalovirus immediate early enhancer
    617..820     +  promoter       CMV promoter: human cytomegalovirus (CMV) immediate early promoter
    860..1567    +  CDS            mCherry: mCherry is a basic (constitutively fluorescent) red fluorescent protein published in 2004, derived from Discosoma sp.. It is reported to be a very rapidly-maturing monomer with low acid sensitivity.
   1595..1619    +  protein_bind   attB1: mutant version of attB; recombination site for the Gateway® BP reaction BP Clonase™
   1634..2350    +  CDS            EGFP: EGFP is a basic (constitutively fluorescent) green fluorescent protein published in 1996, derived from Aequorea victoria. It is reported to be a rapidly-maturing weak dimer with moderate acid sensitivity.
   2372..2396    +  protein_bind   attB1: mutant version of attB; recombination site for the Gateway® BP reaction BP Clonase™
   2399..2773    +  CDS            LC3B: human LC3 protein; MAP1LC3B; Atg8 family member found on autophagosomes
   2778..2802    -  protein_bind   attB2: mutant version of attB; recombination site for the Gateway® BP reaction BP Clonase™
   2840..3064    +  polyA_signal   bGH poly(A) signal: bovine growth hormone polyadenylation signal
   3068..3089    +  promoter       SV40 promoter (fragment): SV40 enhancer and early promoter
   3110..3538    +  rep_origin     f1 ori (sequence partly withheld): f1 bacteriophage origin of replication; arrow indicates direction of (+) strand synthesis
   3552..3881    +  promoter       SV40 promoter: SV40 enhancer and early promoter
   3948..4739    +  CDS            neo: KKA2_KLEPN - Also known as kan, nptII. Experimental evidence at protein level: Swiss-Prot protein existence level 1. Resistance to kanamycin, neomycin, paromomycin, ribostamycin, butirosin and gentamicin B. From Klebsiella pneumoniae.
   4763..4921    +  CDS            ble (fragment): BLE_KLEPN - Experimental evidence at protein level: Swiss-Prot protein existence level 1. Binding protein with a strong affinity to the bleomycin family of antibiotics. Binds to CL990; an antimitotic-antibiotic compound. From Klebsiella pneumoniae.
   4916..5037    +  polyA_signal   SV40 poly(A) signal: SV40 polyadenylation signal
   5110..5126    -  protein_bind   lac operator: The lac repressor binds to the lac operator to inhibit transcription in E. coli. This inhibition can be relieved by adding lactose or isopropyl-β-D-thiogalactopyranoside (IPTG). lac repressor encoded by lacI
   5134..5164    -  promoter       lac promoter: promoter for the E. coli lac operon
   5179..5200    -  protein_bind   CAP binding site: CAP binding activates transcription in the presence of cAMP. E. coli catabolite activator protein
   5213..5305    -  CDS            lacI (fragment): lac repressor; lacI; The lac repressor binds to the lac operator to inhibit transcription in E. coli. This inhibition can be relieved by adding lactose or isopropyl-β-D-thiogalactopyranoside (IPTG).
   5488..6076    -  rep_origin     ori: high-copy-number ColE1/pMB1/pBR322/pUC origin of replication
   6247..7107    -  CDS            AmpR: β-lactamase; bla; confers resistance to ampicillin, carbenicillin, and related antibiotics
   7108..7212    -  promoter       AmpR promoter: bla
