[The description below was written by a language model from this plasmid's Addgene catalogue record and pLannotate feature annotations shown in this document.]
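Description:
pDEST-CMV mCherry-GFP-LC3B G120A is a mammalian expression plasmid of about 7.2 kb, made by Gateway recombination into the pDEST-CMV-N-Tandem-mCherry-EGFP destination backbone. It is propagated in E. coli from a high-copy ColE1/pUC-type origin under ampicillin selection (AmpR with its own bla promoter), and it also carries an f1 origin. For selecting transfected mammalian cells, an SV40 enhancer/early promoter drives a neomycin phosphotransferase gene, which confers G418 resistance and is terminated by an SV40 poly(A) signal. The annotated bom, lac promoter/operator, lacI and ble fragments appear to be backbone remnants with no stated role.

The expression cassette uses the human CMV immediate-early enhancer and promoter for high-level transcription of a single fusion reading frame. The order is mCherry, then EGFP, then human MAP1LC3B (LC3B), followed by a bovine growth hormone poly(A) signal. attB1 sites lie between mCherry and EGFP and between EGFP and LC3B, and an attB2 site follows the insert, reflecting the Gateway assembly.

The LC3B insert carries a glycine 120 to alanine substitution. Gly120 is the residue exposed by ATG4 cleavage and then conjugated to phosphatidylethanolamine, so the mutant cannot be processed or lipidated and does not associate with autophagosome membranes. In the wild-type tandem reporter, acid-sensitive EGFP fluorescence is lost in lysosomes while mCherry persists, so autophagosomes can be told apart from autolysosomes. The G120A version serves as the negative control for that assay, showing signal or puncta that do not depend on LC3 lipidation. The associated work concerns ATG4 protease isoforms and LC3/GABARAP processing in cells.
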