Addgene plasmid #123235: pDEST-CMV mCherry-GFP-LC3B G120A
Purpose: Expresses mCherry-EGFP-LC3B G120A in mammalian cells. Negative control for tandem reporter. High expression driven by CMV promoter.
Depositing lab: Robin Ketteler. Depositing organization: University College London. Publication: Redundancy of human ATG4 protease isoforms in autophagy and LC3/GABARAP processing revealed in cells. Agrotis A, Pengo N, Burden JJ, Ketteler R. Autophagy. 2019 Jan 21. doi: 10.1080/15548627.2019.1569925. PubMed 30661429.
Backbone
  Vector backbone: pDEST-CMV-N-Tandem-mCherry-EGFP
  Backbone size w/o insert (bp): 7000
  Vector type: Mammalian Expression
  Selectable markers: Neomycin (select with G418)
Growth in bacteria
  Bacterial resistance: Ampicillin, 100 μg/mL
  Growth temperature: 37°C
  Growth strain: DH5alpha
  Copy number: High Copy
Gene/Insert
  Gene/Insert name: Microtubule-associated proteins 1A/1B light chain 3B
  Species: H. sapiens (human)
  Insert size (bp): 378
  Mutation: Glycine 120 to Alanine
  GenBank ID: NM_022818.4
  Entrez Gene: MAP1LC3B (a.k.a. ATG8F, LC3B, MAP1A/1BLC3, MAP1LC3B-a)
  Promoter: CMV
  Tag / fusion protein: mCherry (N terminal on backbone); EGFP (N terminal on backbone)
  Cloning method: Gateway Cloning
  Sequencing primers: 5′ EGFP C F; 3′ BGH Reverse
Terms and licenses: Academic/Nonprofit Terms; Industry Terms: Not Available to Industry
How to cite: pDEST-CMV mCherry-GFP-LC3B G120A was a gift from Robin Ketteler (Addgene plasmid # 123235 ; http://n2t.net/addgene:123235 ; RRID:Addgene_123235)
